Addgene plasmid #36709: TAL2272
Depositing lab: Keith Joung. Depositing organization: Massachusetts General Hospital. Publication: FLASH assembly of TALENs for high-throughput genome editing. Reyon D, Tsai SQ, Khayter C, Foden JA, Sander JD, Joung JK. Nat Biotechnol. 2012 Apr 8. doi: 10.1038/nbt.2170. PubMed 22484455.
Backbone
  Vector backbone: JDS70
  Backbone manufacturer: Joung lab (Addgene Plasmid # 32285)
  Backbone size w/o insert (bp): 6447
  Vector type: Mammalian, T7 for in vitro mRNA synthesis
Growth in bacteria
  Bacterial resistance: Ampicillin, 100 μg/mL
  Growth temperature: 37°C
  Growth strain: XL1 Blue
  Copy number: High Copy
Gene/Insert
  Gene/Insert name: KRAS-TALEN_Left (alt name: KRAS)
  Species: H. sapiens (human)
  Insert size (bp): 1640
  Entrez Gene: Kras (a.k.a. K-Ras, K-Ras 2, K-ras, Ki-ras, Kras-2, Kras2, c-K-ras, c-Ki-ras, p21B, ras)
  Promoter: CMV
  Tag / fusion protein: 3X Flag (N terminal on backbone); WT FOKI (C terminal on backbone)
  Cloning method: Restriction Enzyme; 5′ cloning site BsmBI (destroyed during cloning); 3′ cloning site BsmBI (destroyed during cloning)
  Sequencing primers: 5′ CMV-F; 3′ BGH-rev
Terms and licenses: Academic/Nonprofit Terms; Industry Terms: Not Available to Industry
Depositor comments: Target binding site: TGAAAATGACTGAATATA It is strongly recommended that users perform a diagnostic digest to verify this plasmid prior to use. For example, a double digest of the plasmid with BamHI and KpnI should result in two bands at 2.2kb and 5.9kb.
How to cite: TAL2272 was a gift from Keith Joung (Addgene plasmid # 36709 ; http://n2t.net/addgene:36709 ; RRID:Addgene_36709)
