[The description below was written by a language model from this plasmid's Addgene catalogue record.]
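Description:
TAL2272 is a mammalian expression plasmid encoding the left monomer of a TALEN pair directed against the human KRAS gene. It is built on the JDS70 backbone (about 6.4 kb without insert), one of a family of TALEN acceptor vectors. The roughly 1.6 kb insert is a custom array of TAL effector DNA-binding repeats, generated by the FLASH assembly method and cloned between two BsmBI sites that were destroyed in the process. The plasmid is maintained in E. coli at high copy under ampicillin selection. The record does not include a feature table, so the origin of replication and other backbone details are not explicitly documented.

The backbone supplies the sequences that flank the repeat array, so the complete open reading frame carries an N-terminal 3X FLAG tag for detection and a C-terminal wild-type FokI nuclease domain. Expression in mammalian cells is driven by the CMV promoter, and the vector is also listed as having a T7 promoter, which allows in vitro transcription of mRNA encoding the nuclease. The use of a BGH reverse sequencing primer suggests a BGH polyadenylation region downstream of the coding sequence.

Because FokI cleaves only as a dimer, this construct is meant to be used with a matching right-hand KRAS TALEN that binds the opposite strand across a spacer. Together they introduce a double-strand break at the KRAS locus. Such breaks are typically exploited for targeted mutagenesis through error-prone repair or for homology-directed editing in human cells. The depositor specifies an 18-nucleotide target half-site for this monomer and advises confirming the plasmid by diagnostic restriction digest before use.
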