>Addgene plasmid #36709 | TAL2272 | depositor partial sequence | sequence record 45902 | TAL2272 sequence 1640 bps
GAACCTGACCCCAGACCAGGTAGTCGCAATCGCGAACAATAATGGGGGAAAGCAAGCCCTGGAAACCGTG
CAAAGGTTGTTGCCGGTCCTTTGTCAAGACCACGGCCTTACACCGGAGCAAGTCGTGGCCATTGCAAGCA
ACATCGGTGGCAAACAGGCTCTTGAGACGGTTCAGAGACTTCTCCCAGTTCTCTGTCAAGCCCACGGGCT
GACTCCCGATCAAGTTGTAGCGATTGCGTCGAACATTGGAGGGAAACAAGCATTGGAGACTGTCCAACGG
CTCCTTCCCGTGTTGTGTCAAGCCCACGGTTTGACGCCTGCACAAGTGGTCGCCATCGCCTCCAATATTG
GCGGTAAGCAGGCGCTGGAAACAGTACAGCGCCTGCTGCCTGTACTGTGCCAGGATCATGGACTGACCCC
AGACCAGGTAGTCGCAATCGCGTCGAACATTGGGGGAAAGCAAGCCCTGGAAACCGTGCAAAGGTTGTTG
CCGGTCCTTTGTCAAGACCACGGCCTTACACCGGAGCAAGTCGTGGCCATTGCAAGCAATGGGGGTGGCA
AACAGGCTCTTGAGACGGTTCAGAGACTTCTCCCAGTTCTCTGTCAAGCCCACGGGCTGACTCCCGATCA
AGTTGTAGCGATTGCGAATAACAATGGAGGGAAACAAGCATTGGAGACTGTCCAACGGCTCCTTCCCGTG
TTGTGTCAAGCCCACGGTTTGACGCCTGCACAAGTGGTCGCCATCGCCTCCAATATTGGCGGTAAGCAGG
CGCTGGAAACAGTACAGCGCCTGCTGCCTGTACTGTGCCAGGATCATGGACTGACCCCAGACCAGGTAGT
CGCAATCGCGTCACATGACGGGGGAAAGCAAGCCCTGGAAACCGTGCAAAGGTTGTTGCCGGTCCTTTGT
CAAGACCACGGCCTTACACCGGAGCAAGTCGTGGCCATTGCAAGCAATGGGGGTGGCAAACAGGCTCTTG
AGACGGTTCAGAGACTTCTCCCAGTTCTCTGTCAAGCCCACGGGCTGACTCCCGATCAAGTTGTAGCGAT
TGCGAATAACAATGGAGGGAAACAAGCATTGGAGACTGTCCAACGGCTCCTTCCCGTGTTGTGTCAAGCC
CACGGTTTGACGCCTGCACAAGTGGTCGCCATCGCCTCCAATATTGGCGGTAAGCAGGCGCTGGAAACAG
TACAGCGCCTGCTGCCTGTACTGTGCCAGGATCATGGACTGACCCCAGACCAGGTAGTCGCAATCGCGTC
GAACATTGGGGGAAAGCAAGCCCTGGAAACCGTGCAAAGGTTGTTGCCGGTCCTTTGTCAAGACCACGGC
CTTACACCGGAGCAAGTCGTGGCCATTGCAAGCAATGGGGGTGGCAAACAGGCTCTTGAGACGGTTCAGA
GACTTCTCCCAGTTCTCTGTCAAGCCCACGGGCTGACTCCCGATCAAGTTGTAGCGATTGCGTCGAACAT
TGGAGGGAAACAAGCATTGGAGACTGTCCAACGGCTCCTTCCCGTGTTGTGTCAAGCCCACGGTTTGACG
CCTGCACAAGTGGTCGCCATCGCCTCGAATGGCGGCGGTAAGCAGGCGCTGGAAACAGTACAGCGCCTGC
TGCCTGTACTGTGCCAGGATCATGGACTGA
