>Addgene plasmid #36709 | TAL2272 | addgene partial sequence | sequence record 47992 | CMV-F 5'-CGCAAATGGGCGGTAGGCGTG-3'
ACTAGAGAACCCACTGCTTACTGGCTTATCGAAATTAATACGACTCACTATAGGGAGACCCAAGCTGGCT
AGCACCATGGACTACAAAGACCATGACGGTGATTATAAAGATCATGACATCGATTACAAGGATGACGATG
ACAAGATGGCCCCCAAGAAGAAGAGGAAGGTGGGCATTCACCGCGGGGTACCTATGGTGGACTTGAGGAC
ACTCGGTTATTCGCAACAGCAACAGGAGAAAATCAAGCCTAAGGTCAGGAGCACCGTCGCGCAACACCAC
GAGGCGCTTGTGGGGCATGGCTTCACTCATGCGCATATTGTCGCGCTTTCACAGCACCCTGCGGCGCTTG
GGACGGTGGCTGTCAAATACCAAGATATGATTGCGGCCCTGCCCGAAGCCACGCACGAGGCAATTGTAGG
GGTCGGTAAACAGTGGTCGGGAGCGCGAGCACTTGAGGCGCTGCTGACTGTGGCGGGTGAGCTTAGGGGG
CCTCCGCTCCAGCTCGACACCGGGCAGCTGCTGAAGATCGCGAAGAGAGGGGGAGTAACAGCGGTAGAGG
CAGTGCACGCCTGGCGCAATGCGCTCACCGGGGCCCCCTTGAACCTGACCCCAGACCAGGTAGTCGCAAT
CGCGAACAATAATGGGGGAAAGCAAGCCCTGGAAACCGTGCAAAGGTTGTTGCCGGTCCTTTGTCAAGAC
CACGGCCTTACACCGGAGCAAGTCGTGGCCATTGCAAGC
